Addgene plasmid #8968: pcDNA3-FLAG-Fos DD
Depositing lab: John Blenis. Publication: Molecular interpretation of ERK signal duration by immediate early gene products. Murphy LO, Smith S, Chen RH, Fingar DC, Blenis J. Nat Cell Biol. 2002 Aug . 4(8):556-64. 10.1038/ncb822 PubMed 12134156.
Backbone
  Vector backbone: pcDNA3.1
  Backbone size w/o insert (bp): 5400
  Vector type: Mammalian Expression
  Selectable markers: Neomycin (select with G418)
Growth in bacteria
  Bacterial resistance: Ampicillin, 100 μg/mL
  Growth temperature: 37°C
  Growth strain: DH5alpha
  Copy number: High Copy
Gene/Insert
  Gene/Insert name: c-Fos (alt name: Fos)
  Species: R. norvegicus (rat)
  Insert size (bp): 1200
  Mutation: S362D, S374D
  Entrez Gene: Fos (a.k.a. c-fos)
  Tag / fusion protein: FLAG (N terminal on insert)
  Cloning method: Restriction Enzyme; 5′ cloning site EcoRI (not destroyed); 3′ cloning site EcoRI (not destroyed)
  Sequencing primers: 5′ T7
Terms and licenses: Academic/Nonprofit Terms; Industry Terms: Not Available to Industry
Depositor comments: ERK and RSK coordinately phosphorylate Ser374 and Ser362, respectively. Mutating these residues to Asp mimics phosphorylation.
How to cite: pcDNA3-FLAG-Fos DD was a gift from John Blenis (Addgene plasmid # 8968 ; http://n2t.net/addgene:8968 ; RRID:Addgene_8968)
