[The description below was written by a language model from this plasmid's Addgene catalogue record.]
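Description:
pcDNA3-FLAG-Fos DD is a mammalian expression plasmid built on the pcDNA3.1 backbone (about 5.4 kb without insert) that carries a roughly 1.2 kb rat (R. norvegicus) c-Fos coding sequence with an N-terminal FLAG epitope tag. The insert was cloned by restriction digestion into EcoRI sites at both the 5′ and 3′ ends, and both sites are retained. The plasmid is propagated in E. coli as a high-copy vector under ampicillin selection, and it carries a neomycin resistance marker so that transfected mammalian cells can be selected with G418. The record does not list the promoter explicitly and no feature table is provided. pcDNA3-series vectors generally drive the insert from the CMV immediate-early promoter, and the listing of a T7 primer for 5′ sequencing is consistent with the T7 promoter site that lies upstream of the cloning region in this backbone family.

The "DD" in the name refers to two point mutations in c-Fos, S362D and S374D. According to the depositor's notes, RSK phosphorylates Ser362 and ERK phosphorylates Ser374 in a coordinated manner, and replacing both serines with aspartate mimics the phosphorylated state. The construct therefore expresses a phosphomimetic form of this immediate early gene product. This allows the consequences of C-terminal c-Fos phosphorylation to be examined independently of upstream kinase activity, in the context of studies on how cells interpret the duration of ERK signalling. The FLAG tag permits detection or immunoprecipitation of the exogenous protein and distinguishes it from endogenous c-Fos.
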