>Addgene plasmid #8968 | pcDNA3-FLAG-Fos DD | addgene partial sequence | sequence record 17475 | 8968 with BGH-rev
GGTGACTATAGAATAGGGCCCTCTAGATGCATGCTCGAGCGGCCGCCAGTGTGATGGATATCTGCAGAAT
TCCTCGAGGGAAGACGTGTTTCTCCTCTCTGTAATGCACCAGCTCAGTCAGTGCCGGCTGCCCTGCCTTC
TCTGACTGCTCACAGGGCTAGCAGTGTGGGGTCGCTCAGTGAGTCAGAGGAGGGCTCGTTGCTGCTGTCG
CCCTTTCGGTGGGCAGCTGCGCAGCTAGGGAAGGAGTCAGCCTCGGGGTAGGTGAAGACAAAGGAAGACG
TATAGGTAGTGCAGCTGGGAGTGCAGGTGACAACGGGAGTGCACAGGGGCTCCAGCTCTGTGACCATGGG
CCCCATCCCCAGGGAACTGCTGTGCAGAGGCTCCCAGTCTGCTGCATAGAAGGAACCAGACAGGTCCACA
TCTGGCACAGAGCGGGCAGTCTCCGAGCCACTGGGCCTAGATGATGCCGGAAACAAGAAGTCATCAAAGG
GTTCAGCCTTCAGCTCCATGTTGCTAATGTTCTTGACCGGCTCCAAGGATGGCTTGGGCTCAGGGTCATT
GAGAAGAGGCAGGGTGAAGGCCTCCTCAGACTCTGGGGTGGTAGCCTCAGGCAGACCCCCAGTCAAGTCC
AGGGAGGTCACAGACATCTCCTCTGGGAAGCCCAGGTCATTGGGGATCTTGCAGGCAGGTCGGTGGGCTG
CCAAAATAAACTCCAGTTTTTCCTTCTCTTTCAGTAGATTGGCAATCTCGGTCTGCAACGCAGACTTCTC
GTCTTCAAGTTGATCTGTCTCCGCTTGGAGCGTATCTGTCAGCTCCCTCCTCCGATTCCGGCACTTGGCT
GCAGCCATCTTATTCCTTTCCCTTCGGATTCTCCGTTTCTCTTCCTCTTCAGGAGATACTGTCATTGCCT
TGCGA
