>Addgene plasmid #8968 | pcDNA3-FLAG-Fos DD | addgene partial sequence | sequence record 17476 | T7 5'-TAATACGACTCACTATAGGG-3'
GTACGGCCGCCGTGTGCTGGAATTCCCATGGACTACAAAGACGATGACGACAAGTTCTCGGGTTTCAACG
CGGACTACGAGGCGTCATCCTCCCGCTGCAGTAGCGCCTCCCCGGCCGGGGACAGCCTTTCCTACTACCA
TTCCCCAGCCGACTCCTTCTCCAGCATGGGCTCCCCTGTCAACACACAGGACTTTTGCGCAGATCTGTCC
GTCTCTAGTGCCAACTTTATCCCCACGGTGACAGCCATCTCCACCAGCCCAGACCTGCAGTGGCTGGTGC
AGCCCACTCTGGTCTCCTCCGTGGCCCCATCGCAGACCAGAGCGCCCCATCCTTACGGACTCCCCACCCC
GTCGACCGGGGCTTACGCCAGAGCGGGAGTGGTGAAGACCATGTCAGGCGGCAGAGCGCAGAGCATCGGC
AGAAGGGGCAAAGTAGAGCAGCTATCTCCTGAAGAGGAAGAGAAACGGAGAATCCGAAGGGAAAGGAATA
AGATGGCTGCAGCCAAGTGCCGGAATCGGAGGAGGGAGCTGACAGATACGCTCCAAGCGGAGACAGATCA
ACTTGAAGACGAGAAGTCTGCGTTGCAGACCGAGATTGCCAATCTACTGAAAGAGAAGGAAAAACTGGAG
TTTATTTTGGCAGCCCACCGACCTGCCTGCAAGATCCCCAATGACCTGGGCTTCCCAGAGGAGATGTCTG
TGACCTCCCTGGACTTGACTGGGGGTCTGCCTGAGGCTACCACCCCAGAGTCTGAGGAGGCCTTCACCCT
GCCTCTTCTCAATGACCCTGAGCCCCAGCCATCCTTGGAGCCGGTCAAGAACATTAGCAACATGGAGCTG
AAGGCTGAACCCTTTGATGAC
